>Addgene plasmid #90408 | pHES942 | addgene full sequence | sequence record 181031 | Addgene NGS Result
ACAGGAAACAGCTATGACCATGATTACGCCAAGCTCGGAATTAACCCTCACTAAAGGGAACAAAAGCTGG
GCCGGCCATTTAAATGTTTAAACGGCCACGCTGGCCATATTTCTACCAATCTCTCAACACTGAGTAATGG
TAGTTATAAGAAAGAGACCGAGTTAGGGACAGTTAGAGGCGGTGGAGATATTCCTTATGGCATGTCTGGC
GATGATAAAACTTTTCAAACGGCAGCCCCGATCTAAAAGAGCTGACAGGGAAATGGTCAGAAAAAGAAAC
GTGCACCCGCCCGTCTGGACGCGCCGCTCACCCGCACGGCAGAGACCAATCAGTAAAAATCAACGGTTAA
CGACATTACTATATATATAATATAGGAAGCATTTAATAGAACAGCATCGTAATATATGTGTACTTTGCAG
TTATGACGCCAGATGGCAGTAGTGGAAGATATTCTTTATTGAAAAATAGCTTGTCACCTTACGTACAATC
TTGATCCGGAGCCCGTCGCTTTGAGAGAAATCAGAAGATTCCAAAAGTCTACTGAACTTTTGATCAGAAA
GTTGCCTTTCCAAAGACTAGTCAGAGAAATCGCCCAAGATTTCAAGACCGATCTAAGATTCCAATCCTCT
GCCATCGGTGCTCTACAGGAATCCGTTGAAGCTTACTTGGTCTCTTTGTTCGAAGACACCAACTTGGCCG
CTATCCACGCTAAGCGTGTTACCATCCAAAAGAAGGATATCAAGTTGGCTAGAAGATTGAGAGGTGAAAG
ATCCTAAGCACACAGGGATTGTTGTACAATTACTTTTTATGATTTTAGATACACACAAATCTTTTCTACG
ATTACCTTTCATTTATTTTCGTTTCATGTTTTATTAATCATTCTTTTTGTATATTTCACATCGGGTGGGG
TTTTTATATTAAATTTTAATAACATAATCTTTTAAAGTTTCTACTTTCTATCCTGTATATTATTTCCATA
TCTATATCTATATTTTCAAGCTTGTTCACATCCTTATCGGAATTGTTCCAGCGTTTTTGTACAGAAAATG
ATGTTATGGTAACGAGCTATATCAGACCTACTAGTCTTATAGAGCTGTACAGAGTCTTGGAAACATAACC
AACACACCAACAAGATGTCATTTGATTCGTTACTCGACAAGAATGATAAGCTGGTAAAAGTTTGCGGGAT
TCAAACCGTCGAGGCTGCCGAAACTGCGCTTCAAGCAGGCGCTGATTTGATAGGGATCATATGTGTCCCC
AACAGGAAGCGGACTATCGAGAGCGCTGTGGCTCGTGAAATATCCAAATTGATTCACAAATCAGGTACTA
CAAAGCTGGTGGGGGTGTTCAGGAATCAATCTGTTGAGGACGTACATCGGCTTTCTGAGGAATATGACCT
TGACATAATCCAATTACATGGTGATGAATCATGGCCAGAGTACTATAACGTCATTAAGAAACCAATAATC
AAAAGAGTCATATTCCCTAGAGATGTCGATGTTGTAACACAAGTGTGTCAAAGAAAACCCTTGGTATGTC
TACCATTGTTCGACTCCGAGGCAGGCGGTACAGGTGAAAAGCTGGACTGGTCCAGTATTTCCTCCTGGGC
AAGCGAACAGAATAACGTATTTTATATACTAGCGGGTGGACTAACTGCAGAAAACGTCATGGAGGCGGTG
GGGTTGCCTGGTGTAATTGGTGTTGACGTCTCAGGTGGTGTAGAGACTGACGGCGTCAAAGACAATGACA
AGATAATTAAATATGTACAAAATGCAAAGAAACAATGAATTACGAAGAGAAGTCTCAATGAGGTTTTACA
AACAATCCTATAATACATATATGCCACTTAGATATACTTTGAATACTGAATATACTGACTCATTATATTC
TTTAATTGTAGTTTCTCAAAAATATTCATACAGGTTAGCTATGAATTCATGCTATAATTTCCATTTTGTT
CATGTAAGATACACATAGGGATAAAATGTGATAACTAATCAGCGGTACCGGGCCCTTATATTGAATTTTC
AAAAATTCTTACTTTTTTTTTGGATGGACGCAAAGAAGTTTAATAATCATATTACATGGCATTACCACCA
TATACATATCCATATACATATCCATATCTAATCTTACTTATATGTTGTGGAAATGTAAAGAGCCCCATTA
TCTTAGCCTAAAAAAACCTTCTCTTTGGAACTTTCAGTAATACGCTTAACTGCTCATTGCTATATTGAAG
TGCGGCCGCGTGGGCGTGCGTGGGCGGGCGTGGGCGTGCGTGGGCGGGCGTGGGCGTGCGTGGGCGTCTA
GACCGTGCGTCCTCGTCTTCACCGGTCGCGTTCCTGAAACGCAGATGTGCCTAATGCCGCACTGCTCCGA
ACAATAAAGATTCTACAATACTAGCTTTTATGGTTATGAAGAGGAAAAATTGGCAGTAACCTGGCCCCAC
AAACCTTCAAATTAACGAATCAAATTAACAACCATAGGATGATAATGCGATTAGTTTTTTAGCCTTATTT
CTGGGGTAATTAATCAGCGAAGCGATGATTTTTGATCTATTAACAGATATATAAATGGAAAAGCTGCATA
ACCACTTTAACTAATACTTTCAACATTTTCAGTTTGTATTACTTCTTATTCAAATGTCATAAAAGTATCA
ACAAAAAATTGTTAATATACCTCTATACTTTAACGTCAAGGAGAAAAAACTATACTCGAGATGACTCCTT
CCACCCCACCAAGGTCCAGAGGGACTAGGTACCTTGCGCAGCCTAGTGGCAATACTAGTTCTAGTGCCCT
AATGCAAGGTCAAAAGACCCCCCAAAAGCCTTCACAGAACCTAGTCCCTGTCACTCCCTCAACAACTAAG
TCTTTTAAAAATGCGCCATTATTAGCACCTCCCAATTCGAACATGGGTATGACCTCTCCATTTAATGGGC
TTACGTCTCCTCAACGCTCGCCGTTTCCAAAATCTTCAGTGAAGAGGACACTATTCCAATTTGAAAGTCA
TGATAATGGAACAGTAAGGGAAGAGCAGGAACCATTGGGTCGTGTAAATAGGATATTGTTTCCCACGCAG
CAAAATGTGGATATAGATGCAGCAGAAGAAGAAGAAGAAGGAGAAGTTCTTCTTCCCCCCAGCAGACCTA
CATCTGCCAGGCAGTTACATTTATCACTTGAAAGAGATGAGTTTGATCAGACACATAGAAAGAAGATTAT
TAAAGATGTACCTGGTACGCCCAGCGACAAGGTGATAACATTTGAATTGGCAAAAAATTGGAACAACAAC
TCTCCGAAAAATGACGCCAGGAGTCAAGAAAGTGAAGACGAGGAAGACATCATCATCAATCCAGTGCGGG
TGGGTAAAAATCCCTTTGCATCAGATGAACTGGTCACTCAGGAAATTAGAAATGAACGTAAAAGGGCAAT
GTTGAGAGAAAACCCAGATATAGAAGACGTAATAACATATGTCAATAAGAAGGGAGAGGTGGTAGAGAAA
CGAAGGTTAACGGATGAAGAAAAGAGAAGATTCAAGCCAAAGGCATTGTTTCAATCTAGGGATCAAGAGC
ATTGAGGATCCACTAGTTCTAGACACCTGCAACATGCGTGAGTAAATAAGCGGCCGCCACCGCGGTGGAG
CTCTAAGCAAATAGCTAAATTATATACGAATTAATATTATGATTAAGTGTTTACGTGAGTGCGATATTTT
TATTACTATCTTATACAGTTGTATATACTCTATAAAATGAGTTGTCTATTAATTAACGCGATGAATGCTT
TCTGGGTTTACCTCTCCAACAACTCTAGTTTACTTCTCAATACATTCAATTGTATTTGATTTGTCAATAC
TTCATCATTAATCAATTCTATAGTTTTGTTTTTCTCGTTTATTTCCAAATTTAATGCATCAATTTTATTA
TTCAATTTGTCGTTGATTTTGGTTAATGATTTTATGGTTTGATCTCTGGCATTGATTGTTTGTGTTAGTT
TTTCATTATTGATAATTAAATTATTTAAGTTAGTTATCAACTCGGTGTTTTCAAGTTTCAAGTTTTCAAT
TTCTTTAGAGTTTATTAGATTTGTCAAAGTTTCTGAATTGCTTGATTGGTCCTGTAGAAGAGTATTTGTT
GTTGTGGATAATTGATTCAATTTTTGAGACAATTGCTGGAAGGCGTTGAAATATCTAGCATCAATCTCAT
GGTTTTTTTCCCGAGAGTCTCGTAGATTCAATTGTTTTAATATATCTTGGGACCACTCTTGATTTGAACT
CATGGAAATTAAACTGGGTGTTGTGTTGTGGTGTAATGATTGTACCCCCTTTGCTTATAATTGTGTGGTT
CCGATGCTGACTTACTGGGTATTATATGTGTGCCCAATAGAAAGAGAACAATTGACCCGGTTATTGCAAG
GAAAATTTCAAGTCTTGTAAAAGCATATAAAAATAGTTCAGGCACTCCGAAATACTTGGTTGGCGTGTTT
CGTAATCAACCTAAGGAGGATGTTTTGGCTCTGGTCAATGATTACGGCATTGATATCGTCCAACTGCATG
GAGATGAGTCGTGGCGAGAATACCAAGAGTTCCTCGGTTTGCCAGTTATTAAAAGACTCGTATTTCCAAA
AGACTGCAACATACTACTCAGTGCAGCTTCACAGAAACCTCATTCGTTTATTCCCTTGTTTGATTCAGAA
GGCCGGCCATTTAAATGTTTAAACGGCCACGCTGGCCCCCTATAGTGAGTCGTATTACAATTCACTGGCC
GTCGTTTTACAACGTCGTGACTGGGAAAACCCTGGCGTTACCCAACTTAATCGCCTTGCAGCACATCCCC
CTTTCGCCAGCTGGCGTAATAGCGAAGAGGCCCGCACCGATCGCCCTTCCCAACAGTTGCGCAGCCTGAA
TGGCGAATGG
[124 nt withheld, positions 4911-5034]
C
[91 nt withheld, positions 5036-5126]
A
[49 nt withheld, positions 5128-5176]
CCTTTGACGTTGGAGTCCACGTTCTTT
[37 nt withheld, positions 5204-5240]
ACCCTATCTCGGTCTATTCTTTTGATTTATAAGGGATTTTGCCGATTTCGGCCTATTGGTTAAAAAATGA
GCTGATTTAACAAAAATTTAACGCGAATTTTAACAAAATATTAACGCTTACAATTTCCTGATGCGGTATT
TTCTCCTTACGCATCTGTGCGGTATTTCACACCGCATAGGGTAATAACTGATATAATTAAATTGAAGCTC
TAATTTGTGAGTTTAGTATTAGGATCTCTACCCTTGGCGAAAAGTCCTCTGCCAACAATGATGATATCTG
ATCCACCACTTACAACTTCGTCGACGGTTCTGTACTGCTGACCCAATATGCGTATATATACCAATCTAAG
TCTGTGCTCCTTCCTTCGTTCTTCCTTCTGTTCGGAGATTACCGAATCAAAAAAATTTCAAGGAAACCGA
AATCAAAAAAAAGAATAAAAAAAAAATGATGAATTGAAAAGGTGGTATGGTGCACTCTCAGTACAATCTG
CTCTGATGCCGCATAGTTAAGCCAGCCCCGACACCCGCCAACACCCGCTGACGCGCCCTGACGGGCTTGT
CTGCTCCCGGCATCCGCTTACAGACAAGCTGTGACCGTCTCCGGGAGCTGCATGTGTCAGAGGTTTTCAC
CGTCATCACCGAAACGCGCGAGACGAAAGGGCCTCGTGATACGCCTATTTTTATAGGTTAATGTCATGAT
AATAATGGTTTCTTAGACGTCGGCGCGCCGAGGACGTCAGGTGGCACTTTTCGGGGAAATGTGCGCGGAA
CCCCTATTTGTTTATTTTTCTAAATACATTCAAATATGTATCCGCTCATGAGACAATAACCCTGATAAAT
GCTTCAATAATATTGAAAAAGGAAGAGTATGAGTATTCAACATTTCCGTGTCGCCCTTATTCCCTTTTTT
GCGGCATTTTGCCTTCCTGTTTTTGCTCACCCAGAAACGCTGGTGAAAGTAAAAGATGCTGAAGATCAGT
TGGGTGCACGAGTGGGTTACATCGAACTGGATCTCAACAGCGGTAAGATCCTTGAGAGTTTTCGCCCCGA
AGAACGTTTTCCAATGATGAGCACTTTTAAAGTTCTGCTATGTGGCGCGGTATTATCCCGTATTGACGCC
GGGCAAGAGCAACTCGGTCGCCGCATACACTATTCTCAGAATGACTTGGTTGAGTACTCACCAGTCACAG
AAAAGCATCTTACGGATGGCATGACAGTAAGAGAATTATGCAGTGCTGCCATAACCATGAGTGATAACAC
TGCGGCCAACTTACTTCTGACAACGATCGGAGGACCGAAGGAGCTAACCGCTTTTTTGCACAACATGGGG
GATCATGTAACTCGCCTTGATCGTTGGGAACCGGAGCTGAATGAAGCCATACCAAACGACGAGCGTGACA
CCACGATGCCTGTAGCAATGGCAACAACGTTGCGCAAACTATTAACTGGCGAACTACTTACTCTAGCTTC
CCGGCAACAATTAATAGACTGGATGGAGGCGGATAAAGTTGCAGGACCACTTCTGCGCTCGGCCCTTCCG
GCTGGCTGGTTTATTGCTGATAAATCTGGAGCCGGTGAGCGTGGGTCTCGCGGTATCATTGCAGCACTGG
GGCCAGATGGTAAGCCCTCCCGTATCGTAGTTATCTACACGACGGGGAGTCAGGCAACTATGGATGAACG
AAATAGACAGATCGCTGAGATAGGTGCCTCACTGATTAAGCATTGGTAACTGTCAGACCAAGTTTACTCA
TATATACTTTAGATTGATTTAAAACTTCATTTTTAATTTAAAAGGATCTAGGTGAAGATCCTTTTTGATA
ATCTCATGACCAAAATCCCTTAACGTGAGTTTTCGTTCCACTGAGCGTCAGACCCCGTAGAAAAGATCAA
AGGATCTTCTTGAGATCCTTTTTTTCTGCGCGTAATCTGCTGCTTGCAAACAAAAAAACCACCGCTACCA
GCGGTGGTTTGTTTGCCGGATCAAGAGCTACCAACTCTTTTTCCGAAGGTAACTGGCTTCAGCAGAGCGC
AGATACCAAATACTGTTCTTCTAGTGTAGCCGTAGTTAGGCCACCACTTCAAGAACTCTGTAGCACCGCC
TACATACCTCGCTCTGCTAATCCTGTTACCAGTGGCTGCTGCCAGTGGCGATAAGTCGTGTCTTACCGGG
TTGGACTCAAGACGATAGTTACCGGATAAGGCGCAGCGGTCGGGCTGAACGGGGGGTTCGTGCACACAGC
CCAGCTTGGAGCGAACGACCTACACCGAACTGAGATACCTACAGCGTGAGCTATGAGAAAGCGCCACGCT
TCCCGAAGGGAGAAAGGCGGACAGGTATCCGGTAAGCGGCAGGGTCGGAACAGGAGAGCGCACGAGGGAG
CTTCCAGGGGGAAACGCCTGGTATCTTTATAGTCCTGTCGGGTTTCGCCACCTCTGACTTGAGCGTCGAT
TTTTGTGATGCTCGTCAGGGGGGCGGAGCCTATGGAAAAACGCCAGCAACGCGGCCTTTTTACGGTTCCT
GGCCTTTTGCTGGCCTTTTGCTCACATGTTCTTTCCTGCGTTATCCCCTGATTCTGTGGATAACCGTATT
ACCGCCTTTGAGTGAGCTGATACCGCTCGCCGCAGCCGAACGACCGAGCGCAGCGAGTCAGTGAGCGAGG
AAGCGGAAGAGCGCCCAATACGCAAACCGCCTCTCCCCGCGCGTTGGCCGATTCATTAATGCAGCTGGCA
CGACAGGTTTCCCGACTGGAAAGCGGGCAGTGAGCGCAACGCAATTAATGTGAGTTAGCTCACTCATTAG
GCACCCCAGGCTTTACACTTTATGCTTCCGGCTCGTATGTTGTGTGGAATTGTGAGCGGATAACAATTTC
AC
Features (pLannotate 1.2.2; 25 found; start..end, strand, type, name):
     39..57      +  promoter       T3 promoter: promoter for bacteriophage T3 RNA polymerase
    349..502     +  promoter       TRP1 promoter (fragment): S. cerevisiae TRP1
    496..774     +  CDS            HHT1 (fragment): H3_KLULA - Experimental evidence at protein level: Swiss-Prot protein existence level 1. Core component of nucleosome. Nucleosomes wrap and compact DNA into chromatin, limiting DNA accessibility to the cellular machineries which require DNA as a template. Histones thereby play a central role in transcription regulation, DNA repair, DNA replication and chromosomal stability. DNA accessibility is regulated via a complex set of post-translational modifications of histones, also called histone code, and nucleosome remodeling. From Kluyveromyces lactis (strain ATCC 8585 / CBS 2359 / DSM 70799 / NBR
   1135..1785    +  CDS            TRP1: TRPF_CANGA - Protein inferred from homology: Swiss-Prot protein existence level 3. From Candida glabrata (strain ATCC 2001 / CBS 138 / JCM 3761 / NBRC 0622 / NRRL Y-65) (Yeast) (Torulopsis glabrata).
   2030..2241    +  promoter       GAL10 promoter (fragment): S. cerevisiae GAL10; inducible promoter, regulated by Gal4
   2313..2703    +  promoter       GAL1 promoter (fragment): S. cerevisiae GAL1; inducible promoter, regulated by Gal4
   2721..3572    +  CDS            SIC1: SIC1_YEAST - Also known as SDB25. Experimental evidence at protein level: Swiss-Prot protein existence level 1. Substrate and inhibitor of the cyclin-dependent protein kinase CDC28. Its activity could be important for faithful segregation of chromosomes to daughter cells. It acts in response to a signal from a post-start checkpoint. From Saccharomyces cerevisiae (strain ATCC 204508 / S288c) (Baker's yeast).
   3576..3593    -  misc_feature   MCS (fragment): pBluescript multiple cloning site
   3619..3643    -  misc_feature   MCS (fragment): pBluescript multiple cloning site
   4339..4691    +  CDS            TRP1 (fragment): phosphoribosylanthranilate isomerase, required for tryptophan biosynthesis; S. cerevisiae TRP1; yeast auxotrophic marker
   4729..4747    -  promoter       T7 promoter: promoter for bacteriophage T7 RNA polymerase
   4750..4907    +  CDS            lacZα (fragment): LacZα fragment of β-galactosidase; lacZ fragment
   4911..5339    +  rep_origin     f1 ori (sequence partly withheld): f1 bacteriophage origin of replication; arrow indicates direction of (+) strand synthesis
   5367..5418    -  misc_feature   bom (fragment): basis of mobility region from pBR322
   5474..5566    -  CDS            URA3 (fragment): PYRF_YEAST - Experimental evidence at protein level: Swiss-Prot protein existence level 1. From Saccharomyces cerevisiae (strain ATCC 204508 / S288c) (Baker's yeast).
   5566..5698    -  promoter       URA3 promoter (fragment): S. cerevisiae URA3
   5706..5755    -  misc_feature   bom (fragment): basis of mobility region from pBR322
   5857..5892    -  CDS            rop (fragment): Rop protein, which maintains plasmids at low copy number; rop
   6004..6108    +  promoter       AmpR promoter: bla
   6109..6969    +  CDS            AmpR: β-lactamase; bla; confers resistance to ampicillin, carbenicillin, and related antibiotics
   7140..7728    +  rep_origin     ori: high-copy-number ColE1/pMB1/pBR322/pUC origin of replication
   7911..8003    +  CDS            lacI (fragment): lac repressor; lacI; The lac repressor binds to the lac operator to inhibit transcription in E. coli. This inhibition can be relieved by adding lactose or isopropyl-β-D-thiogalactopyranoside (IPTG).
   8016..8037    +  protein_bind   CAP binding site: CAP binding activates transcription in the presence of cAMP. E. coli catabolite activator protein
   8052..8082    +  promoter       lac promoter: promoter for the E. coli lac operon
   8090..8106    +  protein_bind   lac operator: The lac repressor binds to the lac operator to inhibit transcription in E. coli. This inhibition can be relieved by adding lactose or isopropyl-β-D-thiogalactopyranoside (IPTG). lac repressor encoded by lacI
