[The description below was written by a language model from this plasmid's Addgene catalogue record and pLannotate feature annotations shown in this document.]
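Description:
pHES942 is a yeast expression plasmid built on the pNH604 backbone and carrying a TRP1 selectable marker. In E. coli it is maintained as a high-copy plasmid through a ColE1/pUC-type origin and selected with ampicillin via the β-lactamase gene. An f1 origin, T3 and T7 promoters, and lac promoter/operator and lacZα remnants reflect a pBluescript-style cloning vector ancestry. The feature table shows no yeast replication origin (no 2μ or CEN/ARS). It does show a complete TRP1 coding sequence matched to the Candida glabrata orthologue, flanked on one side by an S. cerevisiae TRP1 promoter fragment and further downstream by an S. cerevisiae TRP1 coding fragment. This layout is consistent with a vector designed to integrate at the TRP1 locus, although the record does not state this explicitly. Short URA3, rop, bom and lacI fragments appear to be backbone remnants with no evident function here.

The payload, named pZ-SIC1, is the full-length S. cerevisiae SIC1 open reading frame, which encodes a substrate and inhibitor of the cyclin-dependent kinase Cdc28. According to the catalogue entry, it is driven by a synthetic promoter containing Zif268 zinc-finger binding sites. The automated annotation detects GAL10 and GAL1 promoter fragments immediately upstream of SIC1, suggesting the synthetic promoter is derived from a GAL1-10 scaffold. The Zif268 sites themselves are not annotated, and no terminator is called downstream of the gene. Such a promoter should respond only to a synthetic transcription factor with a Zif268 DNA-binding domain, which this plasmid does not encode and which must be supplied separately. The associated publication concerns synthetic circuits for two-dimensional control of gene expression in yeast, so the construct probably places this cell-cycle regulator under tunable, orthogonal transcriptional control.
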