Addgene plasmid #90408: pHES942
Purpose: Expresses SIC1 udner control of synthetic promoter containing Zif268 binding sites.
Depositing lab: Hana El-Samad. Depositing organization: University of California, San Francisco (UCSF). Publication: Robust Synthetic Circuits for Two-Dimensional Control of Gene Expression in Yeast. Aranda-Diaz A, Mace K, Zuleta I, Harrigan P, El-Samad H. ACS Synth Biol. 2016 Dec 27. doi: 10.1021/acssynbio.6b00251. PubMed 27930885.
Backbone
  Vector backbone: pNH604
  Backbone size w/o insert (bp): 6559
  Vector type: Yeast Expression
  Selectable markers: TRP1
Growth in bacteria
  Bacterial resistance: Ampicillin, 100 μg/mL
  Growth temperature: 37°C
  Growth strain: DH5alpha
  Copy number: High Copy
Gene/Insert
  Gene/Insert name: pZ-SIC1
  Species: S. cerevisiae (budding yeast), Synthetic
Terms and licenses: Academic/Nonprofit Terms; Industry Terms: Not Available to Industry
How to cite: pHES942 was a gift from Hana El-Samad (Addgene plasmid # 90408 ; http://n2t.net/addgene:90408 ; RRID:Addgene_90408)
